LOCUS       Exported 6494 bp ds-DNA circular SYN 14-FEB-2022
DEFINITION  Expresses c-Myc in mammalian cells.
ACCESSION   .
VERSION     .
KEYWORDS    c-myc-PT3EF1a
SOURCE      synthetic DNA construct
  ORGANISM  synthetic DNA construct
REFERENCE   1 (bases 1 to 6494)
  AUTHORS   Liu P, Ge M, Hu J, Li X, Che L, Sun K, Cheng L, Huang Y, Pilo MG,
            Cigliano A, Pes GM, Pascale RM, Brozzetti S, Vidili G, Porcu A,
            Cossu A, Palmieri G, Sini MC, Ribback S, Dombrowski F, Tao J,
            Calvisi DF, Chen L, Chen X
  TITLE     A functional mTORC1 signaling is indispensable for c-Myc driven
            hepatocarcinogenesis.
  JOURNAL   Hepatology. 2017 Mar 30. doi: 10.1002/hep.29183.
  PUBMED    28370287
REFERENCE   2 (bases 1 to 6494)
  AUTHORS   .
  TITLE     Direct Submission
  JOURNAL   Exported Feb 14, 2022 from SnapGene Server 1.1.58
            http://www.snapgene.com
FEATURES             Location/Qualifiers
     source          1..6494
                     /organism="synthetic DNA construct"
                     /mol_type="other DNA"
     primer_bind     133..152
                     /label=pBR322ori-F
                     /note="pBR322 origin, forward primer"
     primer_bind     386..403
                     /label=L4440
                     /note="L4440 vector, forward primer"
     protein_bind    520..541
                     /label=CAP binding site
                     /bound_moiety="E. coli catabolite activator protein"
                     /note="CAP binding activates transcription in the presence
                     of cAMP."
     promoter        556..586
                     /label=lac promoter
                     /note="promoter for the E. coli lac operon"
     protein_bind    594..610
                     /label=lac operator
                     /bound_moiety="lac repressor encoded by lacI"
                     /note="The lac repressor binds to the lac operator to
                     inhibit transcription in E. coli. This inhibition can be
                     relieved by adding lactose or
                     isopropyl-beta-D-thiogalactopyranoside (IPTG)."
     primer_bind     599..621
                     /label=M13/pUC Reverse
                     /note="In lacZ gene"
     primer_bind     618..634
                     /label=M13 rev
                     /note="common sequencing primer, one of multiple similar
                     variants"
     primer_bind     618..634
                     /label=M13 Reverse
                     /note="In lacZ gene. Also called M13-rev"
     polyA_signal    1052..1276
                     /label=bGH poly(A) signal
                     /note="bovine growth hormone polyadenylation signal"
     primer_bind     1265..1282
                     /label=BGH-rev
                     /note="Bovine growth hormone terminator, reverse primer.
                     Also called BGH reverse"
     primer_bind     complement(1317..1336)
                     /label=EBV-rev
                     /note="SV40 polyA terminator, reverse primer"
     protein_bind    1364..1388
                     /gene="mutant version of attB"
                     /label=attB2
                     /bound_moiety="BP Clonase(TM)"
                     /note="recombination site for the Gateway(R) BP reaction"
     CDS             complement(1405..2721)
                     /codon_start=1
                     /product="human c-Myc proto-oncogene"
                     /label=c-Myc
                     /translation="MPLNVSFTNRNYDLDYDSVQPYFYCDEEENFYQQQQQSELQPPAP
                     SEDIWKKFELLPTPPLSPSRRSGLCSPSYVAVTPFSLRGDNDGGGGSFSTADQLEMVTE
                     LLGGDMVNQSFICDPDDETFIKNIIIQDCMWSGFSAAAKLVSEKLASYQAARKDSGSPN
                     PARGHSVCSTSSLYLQDLSAAASECIDPSVVFPYPLNDSSSPKSCASQDSSAFSPSSDS
                     LLSSTESSPQGSPEPLVLHEETPPTTSSDSEEEQEDEEEIDVVSVEKRQAPGKRSESGS
                     PSAGGHSKPPHSPLVLKRCHVSTHQHNYAAPPSTRKDYPAAKRVKLDSVRVLRQISNNR
                     KCTSPRSSDTEENVKRRTHNVLERQRRNELKRSFFALRDQIPELENNEKAPKVVILKKA
                     TAYILSVQAEEQKLISEEDLLRKRREQLKHKLEQLRNSCA"
     protein_bind    complement(2755..2779)
                     /gene="mutant version of attB"
                     /label=attB1
                     /bound_moiety="BP Clonase(TM)"
                     /note="recombination site for the Gateway(R) BP reaction"
     promoter        complement(2810..3988)
                     /label=EF-1-alpha promoter
                     /note="strong constitutive promoter for human elongation
                     factor EF-1-alpha"
     intron          2819..3757
                     /label=EF-1-alpha intron A
                     /note="intron upstream of the start codon of human
                     EF-1-alpha"
     primer_bind     complement(2842..2862)
                     /label=EF1a-F
                     /note="Human elongation factor-1a promoter, forward primer"
     primer_bind     4110..4130
                     /label=pBABE 3'
                     /note="SV40 enhancer, reverse primer for pBABE vectors"
     primer_bind     complement(4512..4529)
                     /label=M13 Forward
                     /note="In lacZ gene. Also called M13-F20 or M13 (-21)
                     Forward"
     primer_bind     complement(4512..4528)
                     /label=M13 fwd
                     /note="common sequencing primer, one of multiple similar
                     variants"
     primer_bind     complement(4521..4543)
                     /label=M13/pUC Forward
                     /note="In lacZ gene"
     primer_bind     complement(4737..4756)
                     /label=pRS-marker
                     /note="pRS vectors, use to sequence yeast selectable
                     marker"
     primer_bind     4856..4878
                     /label=pGEX 3'
                     /note="pGEX vectors, reverse primer"
     primer_bind     complement(4916..4934)
                     /label=pBRforEco
                     /note="pBR322 vectors, upsteam of EcoRI site, forward
                     primer"
     promoter        5002..5106
                     /gene="bla"
                     /label=AmpR promoter
     CDS             5107..5967
                     /codon_start=1
                     /gene="bla"
                     /product="beta-lactamase"
                     /label=AmpR
                     /note="confers resistance to ampicillin, carbenicillin, and
                     related antibiotics"
                     /translation="MSIQHFRVALIPFFAAFCLPVFAHPETLVKVKDAEDQLGARVGYI
                     ELDLNSGKILESFRPEERFPMMSTFKVLLCGAVLSRIDAGQEQLGRRIHYSQNDLVEYS
                     PVTEKHLTDGMTVRELCSAAITMSDNTAANLLLTTIGGPKELTAFLHNMGDHVTRLDRW
                     EPELNEAIPNDERDTTMPVAMATTLRKLLTGELLTLASRQQLIDWMEADKVAGPLLRSA
                     LPAGWFIADKSGAGERGSRGIIAALGPDGKPSRIVVIYTTGSQATMDERNRQIAEIGAS
                     LIKHW"
     primer_bind     complement(5325..5344)
                     /label=Amp-R
                     /note="Ampicillin resistance gene, reverse primer"
     rep_origin      6138..232
                     /direction=RIGHT
                     /label=ori
                     /note="high-copy-number ColE1/pMB1/pBR322/pUC origin of
                     replication"
ORIGIN
        1 gacctacacc gaactgagat acctacagcg tgagctatga gaaagcgcca cgcttcccga
       61 agggagaaag gcggacaggt atccggtaag cggcagggtc ggaacaggag agcgcacgag
      121 ggagcttcca gggggaaacg cctggtatct ttatagtcct gtcgggtttc gccacctctg
      181 acttgagcgt cgatttttgt gatgctcgtc aggggggcgg agcctatgga aaaacgccag
      241 caacgcggcc tttttacggt tcctggcctt ttgctggcct tttgctcaca tgttctttcc
      301 tgcgttatcc cctgattctg tggataaccg tattaccgcc tttgagtgag ctgataccgc
      361 tcgccgcagc cgaacgaccg agcgcagcga gtcagtgagc gaggaagcgg aagagcgccc
      421 aatacgcaaa ccgcctctcc ccgcgcgttg gccgattcat taatgcagct ggcacgacag
      481 gtttcccgac tggaaagcgg gcagtgagcg caacgcaatt aatgtgagtt agctcactca
      541 ttaggcaccc caggctttac actttatgct tccggctcgt atgttgtgtg gaattgtgag
      601 cggataacaa tttcacacag gaaacagcta tgaccatgat tacgccaagc ttgcatgcct
      661 gcaggtcgac tctagaccta tacagttgaa gtcggaagtt tacatacact taagttggag
      721 tcattaaaac tcgtttttca actactccac aaatttcttg ttaacaaaca atagttttgg
      781 caagtcagtt aggacatcta ctttgtgcat gacacaagtc atttttccaa caattgttta
      841 cagacagatt atttcactta taattcactg tatcacaatt ccagtgggtc agaagtttac
      901 atacactaag ttgactgtgc ctttaaacag cttggaaaat tccagaaaat gatgtcatgg
      961 ctttagaagc ttctgataga ctaattgaca tcatttgagt caattggagg tgtacctgtg
     1021 gatgtatttc aaggggatcc cgcctcagaa gccatagagc ccaccgcatc cccagcatgc
     1081 ctgctattgt cttcccaatc ctcccccttg ctgtcctgcc ccaccccacc ccccagaata
     1141 gaatgacacc tactcagaca atgcgatgca atttcctcat tttattagga aaggacagtg
     1201 ggagtggcac cttccagggt caaggaaggc acgggggagg ggcaaacaac agatggctgg
     1261 caactagaag gcacagtcga ggctgatcag cggatccaga catgataaga tacattgatg
     1321 agtttggaca aaccacaact agaatgcagc ggccgcgata tcaaccactt tgtacaagaa
     1381 agctgggtct agatatctcg agtccgcaca agagttccgt agctgttcaa gtttgtgttt
     1441 caactgttct cgtcgtttcc gcaacaagtc ctcttcagaa atgagctttt gctcctctgc
     1501 ttggacggac aggatgtatg ctgtggcttt tttaaggata actaccttgg gggccttttc
     1561 attgttttcc aactccggga tctggtcacg cagggcaaaa aagctccgtt ttagctcgtt
     1621 cctcctctgg cgctccaaga cgttgtgtgt tcgcctcttg acattctcct cggtgtccga
     1681 ggacctgggg ctggtgcatt ttcggttgtt gctgatctgt ctcaggactc tgacactgtc
     1741 caacttgacc ctcttggcag caggatagtc cttccgagtg gagggaggcg ctgcgtagtt
     1801 gtgctgatgt gtggagacgt ggcacctctt gaggaccagt gggctgtgag gaggtttgct
     1861 gtggcctcca gcagaaggtg atccagactc tgaccttttg ccaggagcct gcctcttttc
     1921 cacagaaaca acatcgattt cttcctcatc ttcttgttcc tcctcagagt cgctgctggt
     1981 ggtgggcggt gtctcctcat ggagcaccag gggctcgggg ctgccctgcg gggaggactc
     2041 cgtcgaggag agcagagaat ccgaggacgg agagaaggcg ctggagtctt gcgaggcgca
     2101 ggacttgggc gagctgctgt cgttgagagg gtaggggaag accaccgagg ggtcgatgca
     2161 ctctgaggcg gcggcgctca gatcctgcag gtacaagctg gaggtggagc agacgctgtg
     2221 gccgcgggcg gggttcgggc tgccgctgtc tttgcgcgca gcctggtagg aggccagctt
     2281 ctctgagacg agcttggcgg cggccgagaa gccgctccac atacagtcct ggatgatgat
     2341 gtttttgatg aaggtctcgt cgtccgggtc gcagatgaaa ctctggttca ccatgtctcc
     2401 tcccagcagc tcggtcacca tctccagctg gtcggccgtg gagaagctcc cgccaccgcc
     2461 gtcgttgtct ccccgaaggg agaagggtgt gaccgcaacg taggagggcg agcagagccc
     2521 ggagcggcgg ctaggggaca ggggcggggt gggcagcagc tcgaatttct tccagatatc
     2581 ctcgctgggc gccgggggct gcagctcgct ctgctgctgc tgctggtaga agttctcctc
     2641 ctcgtcgcag tagaaatacg gctgcaccga gtcgtagtcg aggtcatagt tcctgttggt
     2701 gaagctaacg ttgaggggca tggtggatcc agtcgactga attggttcct ttaaagcctg
     2761 cttttttgta caaacttgtt gatatccgta ttggtaccaa gctaattcct cacgacacct
     2821 gaaatggaag aaaaaaactt tgaaccactg tctgaggctt gagaatgaac caagatccaa
     2881 actcaaaaag ggcaaattcc aaggagaatt acatcaagtg ccaagctggc ctaacttcag
     2941 tctccaccca ctcagtgtgg ggaaactcca tcgcataaaa cccctccccc caacctaaag
     3001 acgacgtact ccaaaagctc gagaactaat cgaggtgcct ggacggcgcc cggtactccg
     3061 tggagtcaca tgaagcgacg gctgaggacg gaaaggccct tttcctttgt gtgggtgact
     3121 cacccgcccg ctctcccgag cgccgcgtcc tccattttga gctccctgca gcagggccgg
     3181 gaagcggcca tctttccgct cacgcaactg gtgccgaccg ggccagcctt gccgcccagg
     3241 gcggggcgat acacggcggc gcgaggccag gcaccagagc aggccggcca gcttgagact
     3301 acccccgtcc gattctcggt ggccgcgctc gcaggccccg cctcgccgaa catgtgcgct
     3361 gggacgcacg ggccccgtcg ccgcccgcgg ccccaaaaac cgaaatacca gtgtgcagat
     3421 cttggcccgc atttacaaga ctatcttgcc agaaaaaaag cgtcgcagca ggtcatcaaa
     3481 aattttaaat ggctagagac ttatcgaaag cagcgagaca ggcgcgaagg tgccaccaga
     3541 ttcgcacgcg gcggccccag cgcccaggcc aggcctcaac tcaagcacga ggcgaagggg
     3601 ctccttaagc gcaaggcctc gaactctccc acccacttcc aacccgaagc tcgggatcaa
     3661 gaatcacgta ctgcagccag gtggaagtaa ttcaaggcac gcaagggcca taacccgtaa
     3721 agaggccagg cccgcgggaa ccacacacgg cacttacctg tgttctggcg gcaaacccgt
     3781 tgcgaaaaag aacgttcacg gcgactactg cacttatata cggttctccc ccaccctcgg
     3841 gaaaaaggcg gagccagtac acgacatcac tttcccagtt taccccgcgc caccttctct
     3901 aggcaccggt tcaattgccg acccctcccc ccaacttctc ggggactgtg ggcgatgtgc
     3961 gctctgccca ctgacgggca ccggagccaa ttcccactcc tttcaagacc tagaaggtcc
     4021 attagctgca aagaggatct taattaaact agtatcgata tgcatgcttt gcatacttct
     4081 gcctgctggg gagcctgggg actttccaca ccctaactga cacacattcc acagaattcc
     4141 ttgaaataca tccacaggta cacctccaat tgactcaaat gatgtcaatt agtctatcag
     4201 aagcttctaa agccatgaca tcattttctg gaattttcca agctgtttaa aggcacagtc
     4261 aacttagtgt atgtaaactt ctgacccact ggaattgtga tacagtgaat tataagtgaa
     4321 ataatctgtc tgtaaacaat tgttggaaaa atgacttgtg tcatgcacaa agtagatgtc
     4381 ctaactgact tgccaaaact attgtttgtt aacaagaaat ttgtggagta gttgaaaaac
     4441 gagttttaat gactccaact taagtgtatg taaacttccg acttcaactg tagggtaccg
     4501 agctcgaatt cactggccgt cgttttacaa cgtcgtgact gggaaaaccc tggcgttacc
     4561 caacttaatc gccttgcagc acatccccct ttcgccagct ggcgtaatag cgaagaggcc
     4621 cgcaccgatc gcccttccca acagttgcgc agcctgaatg gcgaatggcg cctgatgcgg
     4681 tattttctcc ttacgcatct gtgcggtatt tcacaccgca tatggtgcac tctcagtaca
     4741 atctgctctg atgccgcata gttaagccag ccccgacacc cgccaacacc cgctgacgcg
     4801 ccctgacggg cttgtctgct cccggcatcc gcttacagac aagctgtgac cgtctccggg
     4861 agctgcatgt gtcagaggtt ttcaccgtca tcaccgaaac gcgcgagacg aaagggcctc
     4921 gtgatacgcc tatttttata ggttaatgtc atgataataa tggtttctta gacgtcaggt
     4981 ggcacttttc ggggaaatgt gcgcggaacc cctatttgtt tatttttcta aatacattca
     5041 aatatgtatc cgctcatgag acaataaccc tgataaatgc ttcaataata ttgaaaaagg
     5101 aagagtatga gtattcaaca tttccgtgtc gcccttattc ccttttttgc ggcattttgc
     5161 cttcctgttt ttgctcaccc agaaacgctg gtgaaagtaa aagatgctga agatcagttg
     5221 ggtgcacgag tgggttacat cgaactggat ctcaacagcg gtaagatcct tgagagtttt
     5281 cgccccgaag aacgttttcc aatgatgagc acttttaaag ttctgctatg tggcgcggta
     5341 ttatcccgta ttgacgccgg gcaagagcaa ctcggtcgcc gcatacacta ttctcagaat
     5401 gacttggttg agtactcacc agtcacagaa aagcatctta cggatggcat gacagtaaga
     5461 gaattatgca gtgctgccat aaccatgagt gataacactg cggccaactt acttctgaca
     5521 acgatcggag gaccgaagga gctaaccgct tttttgcaca acatggggga tcatgtaact
     5581 cgccttgatc gttgggaacc ggagctgaat gaagccatac caaacgacga gcgtgacacc
     5641 acgatgcctg tagcaatggc aacaacgttg cgcaaactat taactggcga actacttact
     5701 ctagcttccc ggcaacaatt aatagactgg atggaggcgg ataaagttgc aggaccactt
     5761 ctgcgctcgg cccttccggc tggctggttt attgctgata aatctggagc cggtgagcgt
     5821 gggtctcgcg gtatcattgc agcactgggg ccagatggta agccctcccg tatcgtagtt
     5881 atctacacga cggggagtca ggcaactatg gatgaacgaa atagacagat cgctgagata
     5941 ggtgcctcac tgattaagca ttggtaactg tcagaccaag tttactcata tatactttag
     6001 attgatttaa aacttcattt ttaatttaaa aggatctagg tgaagatcct ttttgataat
     6061 ctcatgacca aaatccctta acgtgagttt tcgttccact gagcgtcaga ccccgtagaa
     6121 aagatcaaag gatcttcttg agatcctttt tttctgcgcg taatctgctg cttgcaaaca
     6181 aaaaaaccac cgctaccagc ggtggtttgt ttgccggatc aagagctacc aactcttttt
     6241 ccgaaggtaa ctggcttcag cagagcgcag ataccaaata ctgttcttct agtgtagccg
     6301 tagttaggcc accacttcaa gaactctgta gcaccgccta catacctcgc tctgctaatc
     6361 ctgttaccag tggctgctgc cagtggcgat aagtcgtgtc ttaccgggtt ggactcaaga
     6421 cgatagttac cggataaggc gcagcggtcg ggctgaacgg ggggttcgtg cacacagccc
     6481 agcttggagc gaac
//
